Addgene plasmid #76524: ACVR1C gRNA (BRDN0001149510)
Purpose: 3rd generation lentiviral gRNA plasmid targeting human ACVR1C
Depositing lab: John Doench & David Root. Depositing organization: Broad Institute. Publication: Optimized sgRNA design to maximize activity and minimize off-target effects of CRISPR-Cas9. Doench JG, Fusi N, Sullender M, Hegde M, Vaimberg EW, Donovan KF, Smith I, Tothova Z, Wilen C, Orchard R, Virgin HW, Listgarten J, Root DE. Nat Biotechnol. 2016 Jan 18. doi: 10.1038/nbt.3437. PubMed 26780180.
Backbone
  Vector backbone: lentiGuide-Puro
  Backbone manufacturer: Zhang Lab (Addgene plasmid # 52963)
  Vector type: Mammalian Expression, Lentiviral, CRISPR
  Selectable markers: Puromycin
Growth in bacteria
  Bacterial resistance: Ampicillin, 100 μg/mL
  Growth temperature: 37°C
  Growth strain: DH5alpha
  Copy number: High Copy
Gene/Insert
  Gene/Insert name: ACVR1C (alt names: ACVR1C; NM_001111031.1)
  gRNA/shRNA sequence: ATTGTCCTTTGAACCAACAG
  Species: H. sapiens (human)
  Entrez Gene: ACVR1C (a.k.a. ACVRLK7, ALK7)
  Promoter: hU6
  Cloning method: Unknown
  Sequencing primers: 5′ U6-F; 3′ pS2-R
Terms and licenses: Academic/Nonprofit Terms; Industry Terms: Not Available to Industry
Depositor comments: The gRNA was designed to target the following Genbank reference sequence(s): NM_001111031.1,NM_001111032.1,NM_145259.2. Note that this plasmid does NOT contain Cas9. It should be used in conjunction with lentiCas9-Blast (Addgene #52962) or otherwise with cell lines already expressing Cas9. Browse the full kinome gRNA library at http://www.addgene.org/pooled-library/broadgpp-human-kinome/ or visit http://www.broadinstitute.org/rnai/public/ for detailed protocols and information.
How to cite: ACVR1C gRNA (BRDN0001149510) was a gift from John Doench & David Root (Addgene plasmid # 76524 ; http://n2t.net/addgene:76524 ; RRID:Addgene_76524)
