[The description below was written by a language model from this plasmid's Addgene catalogue record and pLannotate feature annotations shown in this document.]
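Description:
ACVR1C gRNA (BRDN0001149510) is a third-generation lentiviral CRISPR guide plasmid built on the lentiGuide-Puro backbone, carrying a single guide RNA directed against human ACVR1C (also known as ALK7), a gene included in a human kinome gRNA collection. In bacteria it is maintained through a high-copy ColE1/pUC-type origin and selected with ampicillin via the β-lactamase gene. An f1 origin, SV40 origin and remnants of lac and T7/T3 promoter elements are also present in the backbone.

The lentiviral transfer cassette is framed by an RSV promoter-driven truncated HIV-1 5' LTR and a self-inactivating ΔU3 3' LTR followed by an SV40 polyadenylation signal. This chimeric 5' LTR makes genomic RNA production Tat-independent, as is typical of third-generation systems. The Ψ packaging signal with an adjoining gag fragment, the Rev response element and a cPPT/CTS support packaging, nuclear export of the viral RNA and transduction efficiency.

Within the provirus, a human U6 RNA polymerase III promoter drives the ACVR1C-targeting spacer fused to the Streptococcus pyogenes Cas9 guide scaffold. A separate EF-1α promoter with its intron A expresses puromycin N-acetyltransferase, stabilised by a downstream WPRE, allowing puromycin selection of transduced mammalian cells.

According to the depositor, the guide was designed against several ACVR1C reference transcripts. The plasmid does not encode Cas9, so it is meant to be used with a separate Cas9 lentivector or in cells already expressing Cas9, typically for knockout of ACVR1C in human cells.
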