Features (pLannotate 1.2.2; 29 found; start..end, strand, type, name):
     14..80      +  CDS            small t antigen (fragment): SV40 (simian virus 40) small t antigen
    106..317     +  promoter       EF-1α core promoter: core promoter for human elongation factor EF-1α
    318..1256    +  intron         EF-1α intron A: intron upstream of the start codon of human EF-1α
   1278..1877    +  CDS            PuroR (fragment): puromycin N-acetyltransferase; pac from Streptomyces; confers resistance to puromycin
   1893..2481    +  misc_feature   WPRE: woodchuck hepatitis virus posttranscriptional regulatory element
   2532..2551    +  misc_feature   cPPT/CTS (fragment): central polypurine tract and central termination sequence of HIV-1
   2553..2786    +  LTR            3' LTR (ΔU3): self-inactivating 3' long terminal repeat (LTR) from HIV-1
   2864..2985    +  polyA_signal   SV40 poly(A) signal: SV40 polyadenylation signal
   3025..3160    +  rep_origin     SV40 ori: SV40 origin of replication
   3181..3199    -  promoter       T7 promoter: promoter for bacteriophage T7 RNA polymerase
   3207..3362    +  CDS            lacZα (fragment): LacZα fragment of β-galactosidase; lacZ fragment
   3367..3795    +  rep_origin     f1 ori (sequence partly withheld): f1 bacteriophage origin of replication; arrow indicates direction of (+) strand synthesis
   3848..3952    +  promoter       AmpR promoter: bla
   3953..4813    +  CDS            AmpR: β-lactamase; bla; confers resistance to ampicillin, carbenicillin, and related antibiotics
   4984..5572    +  rep_origin     ori: high-copy-number ColE1/pMB1/pBR322/pUC origin of replication
   5755..5847    +  CDS            lacI (fragment): lac repressor; lacI; The lac repressor binds to the lac operator to inhibit transcription in E. coli. This inhibition can be relieved by adding lactose or isopropyl-β-D-thiogalactopyranoside (IPTG).
   5860..5881    +  protein_bind   CAP binding site: CAP binding activates transcription in the presence of cAMP. E. coli catabolite activator protein
   5896..5926    +  promoter       lac promoter: promoter for the E. coli lac operon
   5934..5950    +  protein_bind   lac operator: The lac repressor binds to the lac operator to inhibit transcription in E. coli. This inhibition can be relieved by adding lactose or isopropyl-β-D-thiogalactopyranoside (IPTG). lac repressor encoded by lacI
   5995..6013    +  promoter       T3 promoter: promoter for bacteriophage T3 RNA polymerase
   6041..6267    +  promoter       RSV promoter: Rous sarcoma virus enhancer/promoter
   6268..6448    +  LTR            5' LTR (truncated): truncated 5' long terminal repeat (LTR) from HIV-1
   6495..6620    +  misc_feature   HIV-1 Ψ: packaging signal of human immunodeficiency virus type 1
   6604..6967    +  CDS            HIV-1 gag (fragment): gag protein from human immunodeficiency virus 1; gag
   7113..7346    +  misc_feature   RRE: The Rev response element (RRE) of HIV-1 allows for Rev-dependent mRNA export from the nucleus to the cytoplasm.
   7723..7749    +  CDS            Rev (fragment): human immunodeficiency virus 1 (HIV-1) Rev protein; rev; enhances nuclear export of unspliced and incompletely spliced viral mRNAs
   7753..7993    +  promoter       U6 promoter: RNA polymerase III promoter for human U6 snRNA
   8023..8098    +  misc_RNA       gRNA scaffold: guide RNA scaffold for the Streptococcus pyogenes CRISPR/Cas9 system
   8154..8271    +  misc_feature   cPPT/CTS: central polypurine tract and central termination sequence of HIV-1
>Addgene plasmid #76524 | ACVR1C gRNA (BRDN0001149510) | addgene full sequence | sequence record 186002 | Addgene Assembled Sequence
CCCGGGTGCAAAGATGGATAAAGTTTTAAACAGAGAGGAATCTTTGCAGCTAATGGACCTTCTAGGTCTT
GAAAGGAGTGGGAATTGGCTCCGGTGCCCGTCAGTGGGCAGAGCGCACATCGCCCACAGTCCCCGAGAAG
TTGGGGGGAGGGGTCGGCAATTGATCCGGTGCCTAGAGAAGGTGGCGCGGGGTAAACTGGGAAAGTGATG
TCGTGTACTGGCTCCGCCTTTTTCCCGAGGGTGGGGGAGAACCGTATATAAGTGCAGTAGTCGCCGTGAA
CGTTCTTTTTCGCAACGGGTTTGCCGCCAGAACACAGGTAAGTGCCGTGTGTGGTTCCCGCGGGCCTGGC
CTCTTTACGGGTTATGGCCCTTGCGTGCCTTGAATTACTTCCACCTGGCTGCAGTACGTGATTCTTGATC
CCGAGCTTCGGGTTGGAAGTGGGTGGGAGAGTTCGAGGCCTTGCGCTTAAGGAGCCCCTTCGCCTCGTGC
TTGAGTTGAGGCCTGGCCTGGGCGCTGGGGCCGCCGCGTGCGAATCTGGTGGCACCTTCGCGCCTGTCTC
GCTGCTTTCGATAAGTCTCTAGCCATTTAAAATTTTTGATGACCTGCTGCGACGCTTTTTTTCTGGCAAG
ATAGTCTTGTAAATGCGGGCCAAGATCTGCACACTGGTATTTCGGTTTTTGGGGCCGCGGGCGGCGACGG
GGCCCGTGCGTCCCAGCGCACATGTTCGGCGAGGCGGGGCCTGCGAGCGCGGCCACCGAGAATCGGACGG
GGGTAGTCTCAAGCTGGCCGGCCTGCTCTGGTGCCTGGCCTCGCGCCGCCGTGTATCGCCCCGCCCTGGG
CGGCAAGGCTGGCCCGGTCGGCACCAGTTGCGTGAGCGGAAAGATGGCCGCTTCCCGGCCCTGCTGCAGG
GAGCTCAAAATGGAGGACGCGGCGCTCGGGAGAGCGGGCGGGTGAGTCACCCACACAAAGGAAAAGGGCC
TTTCCGTCCTCAGCCGTCGCTTCATGTGACTCCACGGAGTACCGGGCGCCGTCCAGGCACCTCGATTAGT
TCTCGAGCTTTTGGAGTACGTCGTCTTTAGGTTGGGGGGAGGGGTTTTATGCGATGGAGTTTCCCCACAC
TGAGTGGGTGGAGACTGAAGTTAGGCCAGCTTGGCACTTGATGTAATTCTCCTTGGAATTTGCCCTTTTT
GAGTTTGGATCTTGGTTCATTCTCAAGCCTCAGACAGTGGTTCAAAGTTTTTTTCTTCCATTTCAGGTGT
CGTGACGTACGGCCACCATGACCGAGTACAAGCCCACGGTGCGCCTCGCCACCCGCGACGACGTCCCCAG
GGCCGTACGCACCCTCGCCGCCGCGTTCGCCGACTACCCCGCCACGCGCCACACCGTCGATCCGGACCGC
CACATCGAGCGGGTCACCGAGCTGCAAGAACTCTTCCTCACGCGCGTCGGGCTCGACATCGGCAAGGTGT
GGGTCGCGGACGACGGCGCCGCCGTGGCGGTCTGGACCACGCCGGAGAGCGTCGAAGCGGGGGCGGTGTT
CGCCGAGATCGGCCCGCGCATGGCCGAGTTGAGCGGTTCCCGGCTGGCCGCGCAGCAACAGATGGAAGGC
CTCCTGGCGCCGCACCGGCCCAAGGAGCCCGCGTGGTTCCTGGCCACCGTCGGAGTCTCGCCCGACCACC
AGGGCAAGGGTCTGGGCAGCGCCGTCGTGCTCCCCGGAGTGGAGGCGGCCGAGCGCGCCGGGGTGCCCGC
CTTCCTGGAGACCTCCGCGCCCCGCAACCTCCCCTTCTACGAGCGGCTCGGCTTCACCGTCACCGCCGAC
GTCGAGGTGCCCGAAGGACCGCGCACCTGGTGCATGACCCGCAAGCCCGGTGCCTGAACGCGTTAAGTCG
ACAATCAACCTCTGGATTACAAAATTTGTGAAAGATTGACTGGTATTCTTAACTATGTTGCTCCTTTTAC
GCTATGTGGATACGCTGCTTTAATGCCTTTGTATCATGCTATTGCTTCCCGTATGGCTTTCATTTTCTCC
TCCTTGTATAAATCCTGGTTGCTGTCTCTTTATGAGGAGTTGTGGCCCGTTGTCAGGCAACGTGGCGTGG
TGTGCACTGTGTTTGCTGACGCAACCCCCACTGGTTGGGGCATTGCCACCACCTGTCAGCTCCTTTCCGG
GACTTTCGCTTTCCCCCTCCCTATTGCCACGGCGGAACTCATCGCCGCCTGCCTTGCCCGCTGCTGGACA
GGGGCTCGGCTGTTGGGCACTGACAATTCCGTGGTGTTGTCGGGGAAATCATCGTCCTTTCCTTGGCTGC
TCGCCTGTGTTGCCACCTGGATTCTGCGCGGGACGTCCTTCTGCTACGTCCCTTCGGCCCTCAATCCAGC
GGACCTTCCTTCCCGCGGCCTGCTGCCGGCTCTGCGGCCTCTTCCGCGTCTTCGCCTTCGCCCTCAGACG
AGTCGGATCTCCCTTTGGGCCGCCTCCCCGCGTCGACTTTAAGACCAATGACTTACAAGGCAGCTGTAGA
TCTTAGCCACTTTTTAAAAGAAAAGGGGGGACTGGAAGGGCTAATTCACTCCCAACGAAGACAAGATCTG
CTTTTTGCTTGTACTGGGTCTCTCTGGTTAGACCAGATCTGAGCCTGGGAGCTCTCTGGCTAACTAGGGA
ACCCACTGCTTAAGCCTCAATAAAGCTTGCCTTGAGTGCTTCAAGTAGTGTGTGCCCGTCTGTTGTGTGA
CTCTGGTAACTAGAGATCCCTCAGACCCTTTTAGTCAGTGTGGAAAATCTCTAGCAGTACGTATAGTAGT
TCATGTCATCTTATTATTCAGTATTTATAACTTGCAAAGAAATGAATATCAGAGAGTGAGAGGAACTTGT
TTATTGCAGCTTATAATGGTTACAAATAAAGCAATAGCATCACAAATTTCACAAATAAAGCATTTTTTTC
ACTGCATTCTAGTTGTGGTTTGTCCAAACTCATCAATGTATCTTATCATGTCTGGCTCTAGCTATCCCGC
CCCTAACTCCGCCCATCCCGCCCCTAACTCCGCCCAGTTCCGCCCATTCTCCGCCCCATGGCTGACTAAT
TTTTTTTATTTATGCAGAGGCCGAGGCCGCCTCGGCCTCTGAGCTATTCCAGAAGTAGTGAGGAGGCTTT
TTTGGAGGCCTAGGGACGTACCCAATTCGCCCTATAGTGAGTCGTATTACGCGCGCTCACTGGCCGTCGT
TTTACAACGTCGTGACTGGGAAAACCCTGGCGTTACCCAACTTAATCGCCTTGCAGCACATCCCCCTTTC
GCCAGCTGGCGTAATAGCGAAGAGGCCCGCACCGATCGCCCTTCCCAACAGTTGCGCAGCCTGAATGGCG
AATGGG
[124 nt withheld, positions 3367-3490]
C
[91 nt withheld, positions 3492-3582]
A
[49 nt withheld, positions 3584-3632]
CCTTTGACGTTGGAGTCCACGTTCTTT
[37 nt withheld, positions 3660-3696]
ACCCTATCTCGGTCTATTCTTTTGATTTATAAGGGATTTTGCCGATTTCGGCCTATTGGTTAAAAAATGA
GCTGATTTAACAAAAATTTAACGCGAATTTTAACAAAATATTAACGCTTACAATTTAGGTGGCACTTTTC
GGGGAAATGTGCGCGGAACCCCTATTTGTTTATTTTTCTAAATACATTCAAATATGTATCCGCTCATGAG
ACAATAACCCTGATAAATGCTTCAATAATATTGAAAAAGGAAGAGTATGAGTATTCAACATTTCCGTGTC
GCCCTTATTCCCTTTTTTGCGGCATTTTGCCTTCCTGTTTTTGCTCACCCAGAAACGCTGGTGAAAGTAA
AAGATGCTGAAGATCAGTTGGGTGCACGAGTGGGTTACATCGAACTGGATCTCAACAGCGGTAAGATCCT
TGAGAGTTTTCGCCCCGAAGAACGTTTTCCAATGATGAGCACTTTTAAAGTTCTGCTATGTGGCGCGGTA
TTATCCCGTATTGACGCCGGGCAAGAGCAACTCGGTCGCCGCATACACTATTCTCAGAATGACTTGGTTG
AGTACTCACCAGTCACAGAAAAGCATCTTACGGATGGCATGACAGTAAGAGAATTATGCAGTGCTGCCAT
AACCATGAGTGATAACACTGCGGCCAACTTACTTCTGACAACGATCGGAGGACCGAAGGAGCTAACCGCT
TTTTTGCACAACATGGGGGATCATGTAACTCGCCTTGATCGTTGGGAACCGGAGCTGAATGAAGCCATAC
CAAACGACGAGCGTGACACCACGATGCCTGTAGCAATGGCAACAACGTTGCGCAAACTATTAACTGGCGA
ACTACTTACTCTAGCTTCCCGGCAACAATTAATAGACTGGATGGAGGCGGATAAAGTTGCAGGACCACTT
CTGCGCTCGGCCCTTCCGGCTGGCTGGTTTATTGCTGATAAATCTGGAGCCGGTGAGCGTGGGTCTCGCG
GTATCATTGCAGCACTGGGGCCAGATGGTAAGCCCTCCCGTATCGTAGTTATCTACACGACGGGGAGTCA
GGCAACTATGGATGAACGAAATAGACAGATCGCTGAGATAGGTGCCTCACTGATTAAGCATTGGTAACTG
TCAGACCAAGTTTACTCATATATACTTTAGATTGATTTAAAACTTCATTTTTAATTTAAAAGGATCTAGG
TGAAGATCCTTTTTGATAATCTCATGACCAAAATCCCTTAACGTGAGTTTTCGTTCCACTGAGCGTCAGA
CCCCGTAGAAAAGATCAAAGGATCTTCTTGAGATCCTTTTTTTCTGCGCGTAATCTGCTGCTTGCAAACA
AAAAAACCACCGCTACCAGCGGTGGTTTGTTTGCCGGATCAAGAGCTACCAACTCTTTTTCCGAAGGTAA
CTGGCTTCAGCAGAGCGCAGATACCAAATACTGTTCTTCTAGTGTAGCCGTAGTTAGGCCACCACTTCAA
GAACTCTGTAGCACCGCCTACATACCTCGCTCTGCTAATCCTGTTACCAGTGGCTGCTGCCAGTGGCGAT
AAGTCGTGTCTTACCGGGTTGGACTCAAGACGATAGTTACCGGATAAGGCGCAGCGGTCGGGCTGAACGG
GGGGTTCGTGCACACAGCCCAGCTTGGAGCGAACGACCTACACCGAACTGAGATACCTACAGCGTGAGCT
ATGAGAAAGCGCCACGCTTCCCGAAGGGAGAAAGGCGGACAGGTATCCGGTAAGCGGCAGGGTCGGAACA
GGAGAGCGCACGAGGGAGCTTCCAGGGGGAAACGCCTGGTATCTTTATAGTCCTGTCGGGTTTCGCCACC
TCTGACTTGAGCGTCGATTTTTGTGATGCTCGTCAGGGGGGCGGAGCCTATGGAAAAACGCCAGCAACGC
GGCCTTTTTACGGTTCCTGGCCTTTTGCTGGCCTTTTGCTCACATGTTCTTTCCTGCGTTATCCCCTGAT
TCTGTGGATAACCGTATTACCGCCTTTGAGTGAGCTGATACCGCTCGCCGCAGCCGAACGACCGAGCGCA
GCGAGTCAGTGAGCGAGGAAGCGGAAGAGCGCCCAATACGCAAACCGCCTCTCCCCGCGCGTTGGCCGAT
TCATTAATGCAGCTGGCACGACAGGTTTCCCGACTGGAAAGCGGGCAGTGAGCGCAACGCAATTAATGTG
AGTTAGCTCACTCATTAGGCACCCCAGGCTTTACACTTTATGCTTCCGGCTCGTATGTTGTGTGGAATTG
TGAGCGGATAACAATTTCACACAGGAAACAGCTATGACCATGATTACGCCAAGCGCGCAATTAACCCTCA
CTAAAGGGAACAAAAGCTGGAGCTGCAAGCTTAATGTAGTCTTATGCAATACTCTTGTAGTCTTGCAACA
TGGTAACGATGAGTTAGCAACATGCCTTACAAGGAGAGAAAAAGCACCGTGCATGCCGATTGGTGGAAGT
AAGGTGGTACGATCGTGCCTTATTAGGAAGGCAACAGACGGGTCTGACATGGATTGGACGAACCACTGAA
TTGCCGCATTGCAGAGATATTGTATTTAAGTGCCTAGCTCGATACATAAACGGGTCTCTCTGGTTAGACC
AGATCTGAGCCTGGGAGCTCTCTGGCTAACTAGGGAACCCACTGCTTAAGCCTCAATAAAGCTTGCCTTG
AGTGCTTCAAGTAGTGTGTGCCCGTCTGTTGTGTGACTCTGGTAACTAGAGATCCCTCAGACCCTTTTAG
TCAGTGTGGAAAATCTCTAGCAGTGGCGCCCGAACAGGGACTTGAAAGCGAAAGGGAAACCAGAGGAGCT
CTCTCGACGCAGGACTCGGCTTGCTGAAGCGCGCACGGCAAGAGGCGAGGGGCGGCGACTGGTGAGTACG
CCAAAAATTTTGACTAGCGGAGGCTAGAAGGAGAGAGATGGGTGCGAGAGCGTCAGTATTAAGCGGGGGA
GAATTAGATCGCGATGGGAAAAAATTCGGTTAAGGCCAGGGGGAAAGAAAAAATATAAATTAAAACATAT
AGTATGGGCAAGCAGGGAGCTAGAACGATTCGCAGTTAATCCTGGCCTGTTAGAAACATCAGAAGGCTGT
AGACAAATACTGGGACAGCTACAACCATCCCTTCAGACAGGATCAGAAGAACTTAGATCATTATATAATA
CAGTAGCAACCCTCTATTGTGTGCATCAAAGGATAGAGATAAAAGACACCAAGGAAGCTTTAGACAAGAT
AGAGGAAGAGCAAAACAAAAGTAAGACCACCGCACAGCAAGCGGCCGCTGATCTTCAGACCTGGAGGAGG
AGATATGAGGGACAATTGGAGAAGTGAATTATATAAATATAAAGTAGTAAAAATTGAACCATTAGGAGTA
GCACCCACCAAGGCAAAGAGAAGAGTGGTGCAGAGAGAAAAAAGAGCAGTGGGAATAGGAGCTTTGTTCC
TTGGGTTCTTGGGAGCAGCAGGAAGCACTATGGGCGCAGCGTCAATGACGCTGACGGTACAGGCCAGACA
ATTATTGTCTGGTATAGTGCAGCAGCAGAACAATTTGCTGAGGGCTATTGAGGCGCAACAGCATCTGTTG
CAACTCACAGTCTGGGGCATCAAGCAGCTCCAGGCAAGAATCCTGGCTGTGGAAAGATACCTAAAGGATC
AACAGCTCCTGGGGATTTGGGGTTGCTCTGGAAAACTCATTTGCACCACTGCTGTGCCTTGGAATGCTAG
TTGGAGTAATAAATCTCTGGAACAGATTTGGAATCACACGACCTGGATGGAGTGGGACAGAGAAATTAAC
AATTACACAAGCTTAATACACTCCTTAATTGAAGAATCGCAAAACCAGCAAGAAAAGAATGAACAAGAAT
TATTGGAATTAGATAAATGGGCAAGTTTGTGGAATTGGTTTAACATAACAAATTGGCTGTGGTATATAAA
ATTATTCATAATGATAGTAGGAGGCTTGGTAGGTTTAAGAATAGTTTTTGCTGTACTTTCTATAGTGAAT
AGAGTTAGGCAGGGATATTCACCATTATCGTTTCAGACCCACCTCCCAACCCCGAGGGGACCCAGAGAGG
GCCTATTTCCCATGATTCCTTCATATTTGCATATACGATACAAGGCTGTTAGAGAGATAATTAGAATTAA
TTTGACTGTAAACACAAAGATATTAGTACAAAATACGTGACGTAGAAAGTAATAATTTCTTGGGTAGTTT
GCAGTTTTAAAATTATGTTTTAAAATGGACTATCATATGCTTACCGTAACTTGAAAGTATTTCGATTTCT
TGGCTTTATATATCTTGTGGAAAGGACGAAACACCGATTGTCCTTTGAACCAACAGGTTTTAGAGCTAGA
AATAGCAAGTTAAAATAAGGCTAGTCCGTTATCAACTTGAAAAAGTGGCACCGAGTCGGTGCTTTTTTAA
GCTTGGCGTAACTAGATCTTGAGACAAATGGCAGTATTCATCCACAATTTTAAAAGAAAAGGGGGGATTG
GGGGGTACAGTGCAGGGGAAAGAATAGTAGACATAATAGCAACAGACATACAAACTAAAGAATTACAAAA
ACAAATTACAAAAATTCAAAATTTTCGGGTTTATTACAGGGACAGCAGAGATCCACTTTGGCGCCGGCTC
GAGGGGG
