>Addgene plasmid #76524 | ACVR1C gRNA (BRDN0001149510) | depositor partial sequence | sequence record 143984 | Target Sequence
ATTGTCCTTTGAACCAACAG
