>Addgene plasmid #76524 | ACVR1C gRNA (BRDN0001149510) | addgene partial sequence | sequence record 186001 | hU6-F
TAGAAAGTAATAATTTCTTGGGTAGTTTGCAGTTTTAAAATTATGTTTTAAAATGGACTATCATATGCTT
ACCGTAACTTGAAAGTATTTCGATTTCTTGGCTTTATATATCTTGTGGAAAGGACGAAACACCGATTGTC
CTTTGAACCAACAGGTTTTAGAGCTAGAAATAGCAAGTTAAAATAAGGCTAGTCCGTTATCAACTTGAAA
AAGTGGCACCGAGTCGGTGCTTTTTTAAGCTTGGCGTAACTAGATCTTGAGACAAATGGCAGTATTCATC
CACAATTTTAAAAGAAAAGGGGGGATTGGGGGGTACAGTGCAGGGGAAAGAATAGTAGACATAATAGCAA
CAGACATACAAACTAAAGAATTACAAAAACAAATTACAAAAATTCAAAATTTTCGGGTTTATTACAGGGA
CAGCAGAGATCCACTTTGGCGCCGGCTCGAGGGGGCCCGGGTGCAAAGATGGATAAAGTTTTAAACAGAG
AGGAATCTTTGCAGCTAATGGACCTTCTAGGTCTTGAAAGGAGTGGGAATTGGCTCCGGTGCCCGTCAGT
GGGCAGAGCG
